Addgene plasmid #18623: T4 Lysozyme I150-[A] WT*
Depositing lab: Brian Matthews. Depositing organization: University of Oregon.
Backbone
  Vector backbone: pHS1403
  Backbone size w/o insert (bp): 5000
  Vector type: Bacterial Expression
Growth in bacteria
  Bacterial resistance: Ampicillin, 100 μg/mL
  Growth temperature: 37°C
  Growth strain: DH5alpha
  Copy number: High Copy
Gene/Insert
  Gene/Insert name: T4 Lysozyme (alt name: 34 or 23)
  Species: Bacteriophage T4
  Insert size (bp): 600
  Mutation: I150-[A] WT*
  GenBank ID: NP_049736
  Entrez Gene: e (a.k.a. T4p123)
  Cloning method: Restriction Enzyme; 5′ cloning site BamHI (not destroyed); 3′ cloning site HindIII (not destroyed)
  Sequencing primers: 5′ na; 3′ GGCGTATCACGAGGCCC
Terms and licenses: Academic/Nonprofit Terms; Industry Terms: Not Available to Industry
Depositor comments: The BamHI site is 27 bp from the ATG and the HindIII site is 115 bp from the stop.
How to cite: T4 Lysozyme I150-[A] WT* was a gift from Brian Matthews (Addgene plasmid # 18623 ; http://n2t.net/addgene:18623 ; RRID:Addgene_18623)
