[The description below was written by a language model from this plasmid's Addgene catalogue record.]
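Description:
T4 Lysozyme I150-[A] WT* is a bacterial expression plasmid built on the pHS1403 backbone (about 5 kb without the insert) that carries a variant of the bacteriophage T4 lysozyme gene (gene e). It is maintained in E. coli as a high-copy plasmid under ampicillin selection. The record does not name the origin of replication or the promoter that drives expression, and no feature table is available to confirm these or any other backbone elements.

The insert is roughly 600 bp and was cloned by restriction digestion between BamHI at the 5′ end and HindIII at the 3′ end, with both sites preserved. According to the depositor's notes, the BamHI site lies 27 bp from the start codon and the HindIII site 115 bp from the stop codon, so the fragment includes short flanking untranslated stretches and can be excised or exchanged as a cassette. No epitope or purification tags are listed. The mutation is recorded as "I150-[A] WT*". This notation most likely denotes an alanine insertion next to isoleucine 150, made in the WT* background, which in the T4 lysozyme literature usually means the cysteine-free pseudo-wild-type protein. The record itself does not spell out either point.

T4 lysozyme is a classic model protein for studying folding, thermodynamic stability and how structures tolerate mutation. A construct like this would typically be used to produce the variant protein in bacteria for biophysical or crystallographic comparison with the parent protein, though the entry does not state a specific purpose.
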