>Addgene plasmid #18623 | T4 Lysozyme I150-[A] WT* | addgene partial sequence | sequence record 24408 | 3primeUP
GCTANGGAAAAAGCCCGCTCATTAGGCGGGCTCAGATCTGCTCATGTTTGACAGCTTATCATCGATAAGC
TTCGGCAATAAATTCTTGATATGTTTTCATATGTTTCCTTTAAATATTTTAATTAGTAATTGTCTATTCA
AGTAATTGTGAATATACTATCACAATTCCAAGAGAAAGTAAACAGCTTTATAGATTTTTATACGCGTCCC
AAGTGCCAGTTCTAAACGTTGTTGCAATGACTCGTTTTGCGCGATTAGGTGTTTGATTATACCATCTACT
TTTAGCTAAGTTAACTGCTGCTTCATCCCAGCGTTTTTGTTGAAGCATACGTAAAGAGTTAGTAAATCCT
GCCACACCGGTTTCTCCCATTTGGAAAACCATATTAATCAATGCAGCGCGACGAACCGCATCAAGAGAAT
CATAAACCGGTTTTAATTTAGCATTTCTCAGAATTCCGCGAACAGCAGCATCAACATCCTGATTAAAGAG
TTTTTCAGCCTCATCTTTTGTAATTACACCATTAGTATTACGCCCAATAGCTTTATCTAATTCAGATTTA
GCAGCATTAAGTGATGGACTTTTTGTAAGCAAATGACCGATGCCAATAGTGTAATAGCCTTCTGTGTCTT
TATAGATTTTAAGTCTAAGACCTTCATCTATACGTAACATTTCAAATATATTCATAATACCTCCTAAGCA
TCGATGGATCCTGTTTCCTGTGTGAATTGTTATCCGCTCACAATCCACACATTATACGAGCCGATGATAA
TTGTCACAGGGGATGGGGAGTAGCTGATCNGNTTCNGG
